>Addgene plasmid #124573 | pGWB12_TtNAM-B1 | addgene full sequence | sequence record 254738 | Addgene NGS Result
TGTCCACTGCGCCAGCCATGTCGGCCGTCGATGACAGAGACATATTGCCGACGTTTCTGCTCCTGTTAAA
CCCAGGAAAATTCCTTGCCTGTGGGAGGATGCCGACTGGTGACGCATCGAGCCAGTTGAACGGGGTCGAA
GACGACGGGGCGAGAAACTGTTTGGTCGGAGCCGGGCTTGCCCTCGCCGCCGCTGCTAGGTGGCTCAGCG
AGGTGGCGCCCGCCGAGAGGCCGGCGTCGTCTGCTGTGAACAGGCCGTCCAGGAAATGGCTGTCCTGATG
ATGGAGCAGTGAAGGTGAAGCGTAGTTGCTGCCATGCGCACCTGCACCGGTCATGCCCGCCGTGGCATAG
AGCGGGTACGCGGTGACCGCGTCCTCCACGGAGTCCTCGCACTCCGTGTTCCTCTGCTGATCGCCGGCCG
CGGCCTTGTTGATCTTCTTGTAGATGCGGCACAGCACCCAGTCGTCCAACCTGAGAGAGGCAGCAGCCCT
GCTCCCGCCGGTCACCGGCGGCGGTCGGTTGGTGGCGGTGGTGGAGCCAGATGCGTCGGTGAGGCGGTAC
TCGTGCATGATCCAGTTGGTTTTGAGGCCCTTGGGCGGCTTCCCGCGGTAGAACACGAGCGCCTTCTTGA
CGCCGAGCTTCTCCCGGACCAGGCCGCACCCCGTCCCCGAGGCCAGGATAGGCTTGTCCGTGCCGGTGGC
CTTCCAGTACCCCGACGTCGCCGCCCGGTTCGGCCGCGCGCCGTTGGGGTACTTGCGGTCGCGCGGGCTG
AAGAAGTACCACTCCTGCTCCCCGATGGTCGCCTTCTCGGGGAGCTCCCATGGGTCGAACTTGTAGAGAT
CCACCTCGGCGATGATGTTGACGGGGAGCGGCGCCTTGTCGGCCTTCTTCTTGAGGTAGTGCACCACCAG
CTCCTCGTCCGTCGGGTGGAACCGGAAGCCCGGCGGGAGCTCCGGCGCCGAGCCCCGCTGCGGAGGCGGC
GGCTGATGCTGATGGTGATACCGCGTTGCTTTTTGCGCCGAGCCGGAAGATGAGTCGGAGCTGCCCATAA
GGGCGAATTCGGAGCCTGCTTTTTTGTACAAACTTGTGATAACAGCCTTGTCATCGTCATCCTTGTAGTC
GCTCATTCTAGAGTCCCCCGTGTTCTCTCCAAATGAAATGAACTTCCTTATATAGAGGAAGGGTCTTGCG
AAGGATAGTGGGATTGTGCGTCATCCCTTACGTCAGTGGAGATATCACATCAATCCACTTGCTTTGAAGA
CGTGGTTGGAACGTCTTCTTTTTCCACGATGCTCCTCGTGGGTGGGGGTCCATCTTTGGGACCACTGTCG
GCAGAGGCATCTTCAACGATGGCCTTTCCTTTATCGCAATGATGGCATTTGTAGGAGCCACCTTCCTTTT
CCACTATCTTCACAATAAAGTGACAGATAGCTGGGCAATGGAATCCGAGGAGGTTTCCGGATATTACCCT
TTGTTGAAAAGTCTCAATTGCCCTTTGGTCTTCTGAGACTGTATCTTTGATATTTTTGGAGTAGACAAGT
GTGTCGTGCTCCACCATGTTGACGAAGATTTTCTTCTTGTCATTGAGTCGTAAGAGACTCTGTATGAACT
GTTCGCCAGTCTTTACGGCGAGTTCTGTTAGGTCCTCTATTTGAATCTTTGACTCCATGGCCTTTGATTC
AGTGGGAACTACCTTTTTAGAGACTCCAATCTCTATTACTTGCCTTGGTTTGTGAAGCAAGCCTTGAATC
GTCCATACTGGAATAGTACTTCTGATCTTGAGAAATATATCTTTCTCTGTGTTCTTGATGCAGTTAGTCC
TGAATCTTTTGACTGCATCTTTAACCTTCTTGGGAAGGTATTTGATTTCCTGGAGATTATTGCTCGGGTA
GATCGTCTTGATGAGACCTGCTGCGTAAGCCTCTCTAACCATCTGTGGGTTAGCATTCTTTCTGAAATTG
AAAAGGCTAATCTGGGGACCTGCAGGCATGCAAGCTTGGCGTAATCATGGTCATAGCTGTTTCCTGTGTG
AAATTGTTATCCGCTCACAATTCCACACAACATACGAGCCGGAAGCATAAAGTGTAAAGCCTGGGGTGCC
TAATGAGTGAGCTAACTCACATTAATTGCGTTGCGCTCACTGCCCGCTTTCCAGTCGGGAAACCTGTCGT
GCCAGCTGCATTAATGAATCGGCCAACGCGCGGGGAGAGGCGGTTTGCGTATTGGGCCAAAGACAAAAGG
GCGACATTCAACCGATTGAGGGAGG
[35 nt withheld, positions 2266-2300]
T
[62 nt withheld, positions 2302-2363]
A
[41 nt withheld, positions 2365-2405]
A
[161 nt withheld, positions 2407-2567]
TCCCTCAGAGC
[82 nt withheld, positions 2579-2660]
GACAGGAGGCCCGATCTAGTAACATAGATGACACCGCGCGCGATAATTTATCCTAGTTTGCGCGCTATAT
TTTGTTTTCTATCGCGTATTAAATGTATAATTGCGGGACTCTAATCATAAAAACCCATCTCATAAATAAC
GTCATGCATTACATGTTAATTATTACATGCTTAACGTAATTCAACAGAAATTATATGATAATCATCGCAA
GACCGGCAACAGGATTCAATCTTAAGAAACTTTATTGCCAAATGTTTGAACGATCGGGGATCATCCGGGT
CTGTGGCGGGAACTCCACGAAAATATCCGAACGCAGCAAGATATCGCGGTGCATCTCGGTCTTGCCTGGG
CAGTCGCCGCCGACGCCGTTGATGTGGACGCCGGGCCCGATCATATTGTCGCTCAGGATCGTGGCGTTGT
GCTTGTCGGCCGTTGCTGTCGTAATGATATCGGCACCTTCGACCGCCTGTTCCGCAGAGATCCCGTGGGC
GAAGAACTCCAGCATGAGATCCCCGCGCTGGAGGATCATCCAGCCGGCGTCCCGGAAAACGATTCCGAAG
CCCAACCTTTCATAGAAGGCGGCGGTGGAATCGAAATCTCGTGATGGCAGGTTGGGCGTCGCTTGGTCGG
TCATTTCGAACCCCAGAGTCCCGCTCAGAAGAACTCGTCAAGAAGGCGATAGAAGGCGATGCGCTGCGAA
TCGGGAGCGGCGATACCGTAAAGCACGAGGAAGCGGTCAGCCCATTCGCCGCCAAGCTCTTCAGCAATAT
CACGGGTAGCCAACGCTATGTCCTGATAGCGGTCCGCCACACCCAGCCGGCCACAGTCGATGAATCCAGA
AAAGCGGCCATTTTCCACCATGATATTCGGCAAGCAGGCATCGCCATGGGTCACGACGAGATCATCGCCG
TCGGGCATGCGCGCCTTGAGCCTGGCGAACAGTTCGGCTGGCGCGAGCCCCTGATGCTCTTCGTCCAGAT
CATCCTGATCGACAAGACCGGCTTCCATCCGAGTACGTGCTCGCTCGATGCGATGTTTCGCTTGGTGGTC
GAATGGGCAGGTAGCCGGATCAAGCGTATGCAGCCGCCGCATTGCATCAGCCATGATGGATACTTTCTCG
GCAGGAGCAAGGTGAGATGACAGGAGATCCTGCCCCGGCACTTCGCCCAATAGCAGCCAGTCCCTTCCCG
CTTCAGTGACAACGTCGAGCACAGCTGCGCAAGGAACGCCCGTCGTGGCCAGCCACGATAGCCGCGCTGC
CTCGTCCTGCAGTTCATTCAGGGCACCGGACAGGTCGGTCTTGACAAAAAGAACCGGGCGCCCCTGCGCT
GACAGCCGGAACACGGCGGCATCAGAGCAGCCGATTGTCTGTTGTGCCCAGTCATAGCCGAATAGCCTCT
CCACCCAAGCGGCCGGAGAACCTGCGTGCAATCCATCTTGTTCAATCATGCGAAACGATCCAGATCCGGT
GCAGATTATTTGGATTGAGAGTGAATATGAGACTCTAATTGGATACCGAGGGGAATTTATGGAACGTCAG
TGGAGCATTTTTGACAAGAAATATTTGCTAGCTGATAGTGACCTTAGGCGACTTTTGAACGCGCAATAAT
GGTTTCTGACGTATGTGCTTAGCTCATTAAACTCCAGAAACCCGCGGCTGAGTGGCTCCTTCAACGTTGC
GGTTCTGTCAGTTCCAAACGTAAAACGGCTTGTCCCGCGTCATCGGCGGGGGTCATAACGTGACTCCCTT
AATTCTCCGCTCATGATCAGATTGTCGTTTCCCGCCTTCAGTTTAAACTATCAGTGTTTGACAGGATATA
TTGGCGGGTAAACCTAAGAGAAAAGAGCGTTTATTAGAATAATCGGATATTTAAAAGGGCGTGAAAAGGT
TTATCCGTTCGTCCATTTGTATGTGCATGCCAACCACAGGGTTCCCCAGATCTGGCGCCGGCCAGCGAGA
CGAGCAAGATTGGCCGCCGCCCGAAACGATCCGACAGCGCGCCCAGCACAGGTGCGCAGGCAAATTGCAC
CAACGCATACAGCGCCAGCAGAATGCCATAGTGGGCGGTGACGTCGTTCGAGTGAACCAGATCGCGCAGG
AGGCCCGGCAGCACCGGCATAATCAGGCCGATGCCGACAGCGTCGAGCGCGACAGTGCTCAGAATTACGA
TCAGGGGTATGTTGGGTTTCACGTCTGGCCTCCGGACCAGCCTCCGCTGGTCCGATTGAACGCGCGGATT
CTTTATCACTGATAAGTTGGTGGACATATTATGTTTATCAGTGATAAAGTGTCAAGCATGACAAAGTTGC
AGCCGAATACAGTGATCCGTGCCGCCCTGGACCTGTTGAACGAGGTCGGCGTAGACGGTCTGACGACACG
CAAACTGGCGGAACGGTTGGGGGTTCAGCAGCCGGCGCTTTACTGGCACTTCAGGAACAAGCGGGCGCTG
CTCGACGCACTGGCCGAAGCCATGCTGGCGGAGAATCATACGCATTCGGTGCCGAGAGCCGACGACGACT
GGCGCTCATTTCTGATCGGGAATGCCCGCAGCTTCAGGCAGGCGCTGCTCGCCTACCGCGATGGCGCGCG
CATCCATGCCGGCACGCGACCGGGCGCACCGCAGATGGAAACGGCCGACGCGCAGCTTCGCTTCCTCTGC
GAGGCGGGTTTTTCGGCCGGGGACGCCGTCAATGCGCTGATGACAATCAGCTACTTCACTGTTGGGGCCG
TGCTTGAGGAGCAGGCCGGCGACAGCGATGCCGGCGAGCGCGGCGGCACCGTTGAACAGGCTCCGCTCTC
GCCGCTGTTGCGGGCCGCGATAGACGCCTTCGACGAAGCCGGTCCGGACGCAGCGTTCGAGCAGGGACTC
GCGGTGATTGTCGATGGATTGGCGAAAAGGAGGCTCGTTGTCAGGAACGTTGAAGGACCGAGAAAGGGTG
ACGATTGATCAGGACCGCTGCCGGAGCGCAACCCACTCACTACAGCAGAGCCATGTAGACAACATCCCCT
CCCCCTTTCCACCGCGTCAGACGCCCGTAGCAGCCCGCTACGGGCTTTTTCATGCCCTGCCCTAGCGTCC
AAGCCTCACGGCCGCGCTCGGCCTCTCTGGCGGCCTTCTGGCGCTCTTCCGCTTCCTCGCTCACTGACTC
GCTGCGCTCGGTCGTTCGGCTGCGGCGAGCGGTATCAGCTCACTCAAAGGCGGTAATACGGTTATCCACA
GAATCAGGGGATAACGCAGGAAAGAACATGTGAGCAAAAGGCCAGCAAAAGGCCAGGAACCGTAAAAAGG
CCGCGTTGCTGGCGTTTTTCCATAGGCTCCGCCCCCCTGACGAGCATCACAAAAATCGACGCTCAAGTCA
GAGGTGGCGAAACCCGACAGGACTATAAAGATACCAGGCGTTTCCCCCTGGAAGCTCCCTCGTGCGCTCT
CCTGTTCCGACCCTGCCGCTTACCGGATACCTGTCCGCCTTTCTCCCTTCGGGAAGCGTGGCGCTTTTCC
GCTGCATAACCCTGCTTCGGGGTCATTATAGCGATTTTTTCGGTATATCCATCCTTTTTCGCACGATATA
CAGGATTTTGCCAAAGGGTTCGTGTAGACTTTCCTTGGTGTATCCAACGGCGTCAGCCGGGCAGGATAGG
TGAAGTAGGCCCACCCGCGAGCGGGTGTTCCTTCTTCACTGTCCCTTATTCGCACCTGGCGGTGCTCAAC
GGGAATCCTGCTCTGCGAGGCTGGCCGGCTACCGCCGGCGTAACAGATGAGGGCAAGCGGATGGCTGATG
AAACCAAGCCAACCAGGAAGGGCAGCCCACCTATCAAGGTGTACTGCCTTCCAGACGAACGAAGAGCGAT
TGAGGAAAAGGCGGCGGCGGCCGGCATGAGCCTGTCGGCCTACCTGCTGGCCGTCGGCCAGGGCTACAAA
ATCACGGGCGTCGTGGACTATGAGCACGTCCGCGAGCTGGCCCGCATCAATGGCGACCTGGGCCGCCTGG
GCGGCCTGCTGAAACTCTGGCTCACCGACGACCCGCGCACGGCGCGGTTCGGTGATGCCACGATCCTCGC
CCTGCTGGCGAAGATCGAAGAGAAGCAGGACGAGCTTGGCAAGGTCATGATGGGCGTGGTCCGCCCGAGG
GCAGAGCCATGACTTTTTTAGCCGCTAAAACGGCCGGGGGGTGCGCGTGATTGCCAAGCACGTCCCCATG
CGCTCCATCAAGAAGAGCGACTTCGCGGAGCTGGTGAAGTACATCACCGACGAGCAAGGCAAGACCGAGC
GCCTTTCCGACGCTCACCGGGCTGGTTGCCCTCGCCGCTGGGCTGGCGGCCGTCTATGGCCCTGCAAACG
CGCCAGAAACGCCGTCGAAGCCGTGTGCGAGACACCGCGGCCGCCGGCGTTGTGGATACCTCGCGGAAAA
CTTGGCCCTCACTGACAGATGAGGGGCGGACGTTGACACTTGAGGGGCCGACTCACCCGGCGCGGCGTTG
ACAGATGAGGGGCAGGCTCGATTTCGGCCGGCGACGTGGAGCTGGCCAGCCTCGCAAATCGGCGAAAACG
CCTGATTTTACGCGAGTTTCCCACAGATGATGTGGACAAGCCTGGGGATAAGTGCCCTGCGGTATTGACA
CTTGAGGGGCGCGACTACTGACAGATGAGGGGCGCGATCCTTGACACTTGAGGGGCAGAGTGCTGACAGA
TGAGGGGCGCACCTATTGACATTTGAGGGGCTGTCCACAGGCAGAAAATCCAGCATTTGCAAGGGTTTCC
GCCCGTTTTTCGGCCACCGCTAACCTGTCTTTTAACCTGCTTTTAAACCAATATTTATAAACCTTGTTTT
TAACCAGGGCTGCGCCCTGTGCGCGTGACCGCGCACGCCGAAGGGGGGTGCCCCCCCTTCTCGAACCCTC
CCGGCCCGCTAACGCGGGCCTCCCATCCCCCCAGGGGCTGCGCCCCTCGGCCGCGAACGGCCTCACCCCA
AAAATGGCAGCGCTGGCAGTCCTTGCCATTGCCGGGATCGGGGCAGTAACGGGATGGGCGATCAGCCCGA
GCGCGACGCCCGGAAGCATTGACGTGCCGCAGGTGCTGGCATCGACATTCAGCGACCAGGTGCCGGGCAG
TGAGGGCGGCGGCCTGGGTGGCGGCCTGCCCTTCACTTCGGCCGTCGGGGCATTCACGGACTTCATGGCG
GGGCCGGCAATTTTTACCTTGGGCATTCTTGGCATAGTGGTCGCGGGTGCCGTGCTCGTGTTCGGGGGTG
CGATAAACCCAGCGAACCATTTGAGGTGATAGGTAAGATTATACCGAGGTATGAAAACGAGAATTGGACC
TTTACAGAATTACTCTATGAAGCGCCATATTTAAAAAGCTACCAAGACGAAGAGGATGAAGAGGATGAGG
AGGCAGATTGCCTTGAATATATTGACAATACTGATAAGATAATATATCTTTTATATAGAAGATATCGCCG
TATGTAAGGATTTCAGGGGGCAAGGCATAGGCAGCGCGCTTATCAATATATCTATAGAATGGGCAAAGCA
TAAAAACTTGCATGGACTAATGCTTGAAACCCAGGACAATAACCTTATAGCTTGTAAATTCTATCATAAT
TGGGTAATGACTCCAACTTATTGATAGTGTTTTATGTTCAGATAATGCCCGATGACTTTGTCATGCAGCT
CCACCGATTTTGAGAACGACAGCGACTTCCGTCCCAGCCGTGCCAGGTGCTGCCTCAGATTCAGGTTATG
CCGCTCAATTCGCTGCGTATATCGCTTGCTGATTACGTGCAGCTTTCCCTTCAGGCGGGATTCATACAGC
GGCCAGCCATCCGTCATCCATATCACCACGTCAAAGGGTGACAGCAGGCTCATAAGACGCCCCAGCGTCG
CCATAGTGCGTTCACCGAATACGTGCGCAACAACCGTCTTCCGGAGACTGTCATACGCGTAAAACAGCCA
GCGCTGGCGCGATTTAGCCCCGACATAGCCCCACTGTTCGTCCATTTCCGCGCAGACGATGACGTCACTG
CCCGGCTGTATGCGCGAGGTTACCGACTGCGGCCTGAGTTTTTTAAGTGACGTAAAATCGTGTTGAGGCC
AACGCCCATAATGCGGGCTGTTGCCCGGCATCCAACGCCATTCATGGCCATATCAATGATTTTCTGGTGC
GTACCGGGTTGAGAAGCGGTGTAAGTGAACTGCAGTTGCCATGTTTTACGGCAGTGAGAGCAGAGATAGC
GCTGATGTCCGGCGGTGCTTTTGCCGTTACGCACCACCCCGTCAGTAGCTGAACAGGAGGGACAGCTGAT
AGAAACAGAAGCCACTGGAGCACCTCAAAAACACCATCATACACTAAATCAGTAAGTTGGCAGCATCACC
CATAATTGTGGTTTCAAAATCGGCTCCGTCGATACTATGTTATACGCCAACTTTGAAAACAACTTTGAAA
AAGCTGTTTTCTGGTATTTAAGGTTTTAGAATGCAAGGAACAGTGAATTGGAGTTCGTCTTGTTATAATT
AGCTTCTTGGGGTATCTTTAAATACTGTAGAAAAGAGGAAGGAAATAATAAATGGCTAAAATGAGAATAT
CACCGGAATTGAAAAAACTGATCGAAAAATACCGCTGCGTAAAAGATACGGAAGGAATGTCTCCTGCTAA
GGTATATAAGCTGGTGGGAGAAAATGAAAACCTATATTTAAAAATGACGGACAGCCGGTATAAAGGGACC
ACCTATGATGTGGAACGGGAAAAGGACATGATGCTATGGCTGGAAGGAAAGCTGCCTGTTCCAAAGGTCC
TGCACTTTGAACGGCATGATGGCTGGAGCAATCTGCTCATGAGTGAGGCCGATGGCGTCCTTTGCTCGGA
AGAGTATGAAGATGAACAAAGCCCTGAAAAGATTATCGAGCTGTATGCGGAGTGCATCAGGCTCTTTCAC
TCCATCGACATATCGGATTGTCCCTATACGAATAGCTTAGACAGCCGCTTAGCCGAATTGGATTACTTAC
TGAATAACGATCTGGCCGATGTGGATTGCGAAAACTGGGAAGAAGACACTCCATTTAAAGATCCGCGCGA
GCTGTATGATTTTTTAAAGACGGAAAAGCCCGAAGAGGAACTTGTCTTTTCCCACGGCGACCTGGGAGAC
AGCAACATCTTTGTGAAAGATGGCAAAGTAAGTGGCTTTATTGATCTTGGGAGAAGCGGCAGGGCGGACA
AGTGGTATGACATTGCCTTCTGCGTCCGGTCGATCAGGGAGGATATCGGGGAAGAACAGTATGTCGAGCT
ATTTTTTGACTTACTGGGGATCAAGCCTGATTGGGAGAAAATAAAATATTATATTTTACTGGATGAATTG
TTTTAGTACCTAGATGTGGCGCAACGATGCCGGCGACAAGCAGGAGCGCACCGACTTCTTCCGCATCAAG
TGTTTTGGCTCTCAGGCCGAGGCCCACGGCAAGTATTTGGGCAAGGGGTCGCTGGTATTCGTGCAGGGCA
AGATTCGGAATACCAAGTACGAGAAGGACGGCCAGACGGTCTACGGGACCGACTTCATTGCCGATAAGGT
GGATTATCTGGACACCAAGGCACCAGGCGGGTCAAATCAGGAATAAGGGCACATTGCCCCGGCGTGAGTC
GGGGCAATCCCGCAAGGAGGGTGAATGAATCGGACGTTTGACCGGAAGGCATACAGGCAAGAACTGATCG
ACGCGGGGTTTTCCGCCGAGGATGCCGAAACCATCGCAAGCCGCACCGTCATGCGTGCGCCCCGCGAAAC
CTTCCAGTCCGTCGGCTCGATGGTCCAGCAAGCTACGGCCAAGATCGAGCGCGACAGCGTGCAACTGGCT
CCCCCTGCCCTGCCCGCGCCATCGGCCGCCGTGGAGCGTTCGCGTCGTCTCGAACAGGAGGCGGCAGGTT
TGGCGAAGTCGATGACCATCGACACGCGAGGAACTATGACGACCAAGAAGCGAAAAACCGCCGGCGAGGA
CCTGGCAAAACAGGTCAGCGAGGCCAAGCAGGCCGCGTTGCTGAAACACACGAAGCAGCAGATCAAGGAA
ATGCAGCTTTCCTTGTTCGATATTGCGCCGTGGCCGGACACGATGCGAGCGATGCCAAACGACACGGCCC
GCTCTGCCCTGTTCACCACGCGCAACAAGAAAATCCCGCGCGAGGCGCTGCAAAACAAGGTCATTTTCCA
CGTCAACAAGGACGTGAAGATCACCTACACCGGCGTCGAGCTGCGGGCCGACGATGACGAACTGGTGTGG
CAGCAGGTGTTGGAGTACGCGAAGCGCACCCCTATCGGCGAGCCGATCACCTTCACGTTCTACGAGCTTT
GCCAGGACCTGGGCTGGTCGATCAATGGCCGGTATTACACGAAGGCCGAGGAATGCCTGTCGCGCCTACA
GGCGACGGCGATGGGCTTCACGTCCGACCGCGTTGGGCACCTGGAATCGGTGTCGCTGCTGCACCGCTTC
CGCGTCCTGGACCGTGGCAAGAAAACGTCCCGTTGCCAGGTCCTGATCGACGAGGAAATCGTCGTGCTGT
TTGCTGGCGACCACTACACGAAATTCATATGGGAGAAGTACCGCAAGCTGTCGCCGACGGCCCGACGGAT
GTTCGACTATTTCAGCTCGCACCGGGAGCCGTACCCGCTCAAGCTGGAAACCTTCCGCCTCATGTGCGGA
TCGGATTCCACCCGCGTGAAGAAGTGGCGCGAGCAGGTCGGCGAAGCCTGCGAAGAGTTGCGAGGCAGCG
GCCTGGTGGAACACGCCTGGGTCAATGATGACCTGGTGCATTGCAAACGCTAGGGCCTTGTGGGGTCAGT
TCCGGCTGGGGGTTCAGCAGCCAGCGCTTTACTGGCATTTCAGGAACAAGCGGGCACTGCTCGACGCACT
TGCTTCGCTCAGTATCGCTCGGGACGCACGGCGCGCTCTACGAACTGCCGATAAACAGAGGATTAAAATT
GACAATTGTGATTAAGGCTCAGATTCGACGGCTTGGAGCGGCCGACGTGCAGGATTTCCGCGAGATCCGA
TTGTCGGCCCTGAAGAAAGCTCCAGAGATGTTCGGGTCCGTTTACGAGCACGAGGAGAAAAAGCCCATGG
AGGCGTTCGCTGAACGGTTGCGAGATGCCGTGGCATTCGGCGCCTACATCGACGGCGAGATCATTGGGCT
GTCGGTCTTCAAACAGGAGGACGGCCCCAAGGACGCTCACAAGGCGCATCTGTCCGGCGTTTTCGTGGAG
CCCGAACAGCGAGGCCGAGGGGTCGCCGGTATGCTGCTGCGGGCGTTGCCGGCGGGTTTATTGCTCGTGA
TGATCGTCCGACAGATTCCAACGGGAATCTGGTGGATGCGCATCTTCATCCTCGGCGCACTTAATATTTC
GCTATTCTGGAGCTTGTTGTTTATTTCGGTCTACCGCCTGCCGGGCGGGGTCGCGGCGACGGTAGGCGCT
GTGCAGCCGCTGATGGTCGTGTTCATCTCTGCCGCTCTGCTAGGTAGCCCGATACGATTGATGGCGGTCC
TGGGGGCTATTTGCGGAACTGCGGGCGTGGCGCTGTTGGTGTTGACACCAAACGCAGCGCTAGATCCTGT
CGGCGTCGCAGCGGGCCTGGCGGGGGCGGTTTCCATGGCGTTCGGAACCGTGCTGACCCGCAAGTGGCAA
CCTCCCGTGCCTCTGCTCACCTTTACCGCCTGGCAACTGGCGGCCGGAGGACTTCTGCTCGTTCCAGTAG
CTTTAGTGTTTGATCCGCCAATCCCGATGCCTACAGGAACCAATGTTCTCGGCCTGGCGTGGCTCGGCCT
GATCGGAGCGGGTTTAACCTACTTCCTTTGGTTCCGGGGGATCTCGCGACTCGAACCTACAGTTGTTTCC
TTACTGGGCTTTCTCAGCCCCAGATCTGGGGTCGATCAGCCGGGGATGCATCAGGCCGACAGTCGGAACT
TCGGGTCCCCGACCTGTACCATTCGGTGAGCAATGGATAGGGGAGTTGATATCGTCAACGTTCACTTCTA
AAGAAATAGCGCCACTCAGCTTCCTCAGCGGCTTTATCCAGCGATTTCCTATTATGTCGGCATAGTTCTC
AAGATCGACAGCCTGTCACGGTTAAGCGAGAAATGAATAAGAAGGCTGATAATTCGGATCTCTGCGAGGG
AGATGATATTTGATCACAGGCAGCAACGCTCTGTCATCGTTACAATCAACATGCTACCCTCCGCGAGATC
ATCCGTGTTTCAAACCCGGCAGCTTAGTTGCCGTTCTTCCGAATAGCATCGGTAACATGAGCAAAGTCTG
CCGCCTTACAACGGCTCTCCCGCTGACGCCGTCCCGGACTGATGGGCTGCCTGTATCGAGTGGTGATTTT
GTGCCGAGCTGCCGGTCGGGGAGCTGTTGGCTGGCTGGTGGCAGGATATATTGTGGTGTAAACAAATTGA
CGCTTAGACAACTTAATAACACATTGCGGACGTTTTTAATGTACTGGGGTGGTTTTTCTTTTCACCAGTG
AGACGGGCAACAGCTGATTGCCCTTCACCGCCTGGCCCTGAGAGAGTTGCAGCAAGCGGTCCACGCTGGT
TTGCCCCAGCAGGCGAAAATCCTGTTTGATGGTGGTTCCGAAATCGGCAAAATCCCTTATAAATCAAAAG
AATAGCCCGAGATAGGGT
[37 nt withheld, positions 13319-13355]
AAAGAACGTGGACTCCAACGTCAAAGG
[141 nt withheld, positions 13383-13523]
G
[44 nt withheld, positions 13525-13568]
CATTCAGGCTGCGCAACTGTTGGGAAGGGCGATCGGTGCGGGCCTCTTCGCTATTACGCCAGCTGGCGAA
AGGGGGATGTGCTGCAAGGCGATTAAGTTGGGTAACGCCAGGGTTTTCCCAGTCACGACGTTGTAAAACG
ACGGCCAGTGAATTAGCTTCTAGGACGCGTCGACGCGTCGACGCGTCGACGCGTCGACGCGTCCTAGAGA
TCCGTCAACATGGTGGAGCACGACACTCTCGTCTACTCCAAGAATATCAAAGATACAGTCTCAGAAGACC
AAAGGGCTATTGAGACTTTTCAACAAAGGGTAATATCGGGAAACCTCCTCGGATTCCATTGCCCAGCTAT
CTGTCACTTCATCAAAAGGACAGTAGAAAAGGAAGGTGGCACCTACAAATGCCATCATTGCGATAAAGGA
AAGGCTATCGTTCAAGATGCCTCTGCCGACAGTGGTCCCAAAGATGGACCCCCACCCACGAGGAGCATCG
TGGAAAAAGAAGACGTTCCAACCACGTCTTCAAAGCAAGTGGATTGATGTGATATCTCCACTGACGTAAG
GGATGACGCACAATCCCACTATCCTTCGCAAGACCCTTCCTCTATATAAGGAAGTTCATTTCATTTGGAG
AGGACGACCCCGATATGAAAAAGCCTGAACTCACCGCGACGTCTGTCGAGAAGTTTCTGATCGAAAAGTT
CGACAGCGTCTCCGACCTGATGCAGCTCTCGGAGGGCGAAGAATCTCGTGCTTTCAGCTTCGATGTAGGA
GGGCGTGGATATGTCCTGCGGGTAAATAGCTGCGCCGATGGTTTCTACAAAGATCGTTATGTTTATCGGC
ACTTTGCATCGGCCGCGCTCCCGATTCCGGAAGTGCTTGACATTGGGGAATTCAGCGAGAGCCTGACCTA
TTGCATCTCCCGCCGTGCACAGGGTGTCACGTTGCAAGACCTGCCTGAAACCGAACTGCCCGCTGTTCTG
CAGCCGGTCGCGGAGGCCATGGATGCGATCGCTGCGGCCGATCTTAGCCAGACGAGCGGGTTCGGCCCAT
TCGGACCGCAAGGAATCGGTCAATACACTACATGGCGTGATTTCATATGCGCGATTGCTGATCCCCATGT
GTATCACTGGCAAACTGTGATGGACGACACCGTCAGTGCGTCCGTCGCGCAGGCTCTCGATGAGCTGATG
CTTTGGGCCGAGGACTGCCCCGAAGTCCGGCACCTCGTGCACGCGGATTTCGGCTCCAACAATGTCCTGA
CGGACAATGGCCGCATAACAGCGGTCATTGACTGGAGCGAGGCGATGTTCGGGGATTCCCAATACGAGGT
CGCCAACATCTTCTTCTGGAGGCCGTGGTTGGCTTGTATGGAGCAGCAGACGCGCTACTTCGAGCGGAGG
CATCCGGAGCTTGCAGGATCGCCGCGGCTCCGGGCGTATATGCTCCGCATTGGTCTTGACCAACTCTATC
AGAGCTTGGTTGACGGCAATTTCGATGATGCAGCTTGGGCGCAGGGTCGATGCGACGCAATCGTCCGATC
CGGAGCCGGGACTGTCGGGCGTACACAAATCGCCCGCAGAAGCGCGGCCGTCTGGACCGATGGCTGTGTA
GAAGTACTCGCCGATAGTGGAAACCGACGCCCCAGCACTCGTCCGAGGGCAAAGGAATAGAGTAGATGCC
GACCGGGATCCAACACTTACGTTTGCAACGTCCAAGAGCAAATAGACCACGAACGCCGGAAGGTTGCCGC
AGCGTGTGGATTGCGTCTCAATTCTCTCTTGCAGGAATGCAATGATGAATATGATACTGACTATGAAACT
TTGAGGGAATACTGCCTAGCACCGTCACCTCATAACGTGCATCATGCATGCCCTGACAACATGGAACATC
GCTATTTTTCTGAAGAATTATGCTCGTTGGAGGATGTCGCGGCAATTGCAGCTATTGCCAAAATCGAAAT
ACCCCTCACGCATGCATTCATCAATATTATTCATGCGGGGAAAGGCAAGATTAATCCAACTGGCAAATCA
TCCAGCGTGATTGGTAACTTCAGTTCCAGCGACTTGATTCGTTTTGGTGCTACCCACGTTTTCAATAAGG
ACGAGATGGTGGAGTAAAGAAGGAGTGCGTCGAAGCAGATCGTTCAAACATTTGGCAATAAAGTTTCTTA
AGATTGAATCCTGTTGCCGGTCTTGCGATGATTATCATATAATTTCTGTTGAATTACGTTAAGCATGTAA
TAATTAACATGTAATGCATGACGTTATTTATGAGATGGGTTTTTATGATTAGAGTCCCGCAATTATACAT
TTAATACGCGATAGAAAACAAAATATAGCGCGCAAACTAGGATAAATTATCGCGCGCGGTGTCATCTATG
TTACTAGATCGATCAAACTTCGGTACTGTGTAATGACGATGAGCAATCGAGAGGCTGACTAACAAAAGGT
ATGCCCAAAAACAACCTCTCCAAACTGTTTCGAATTGGAAGTTTCTGCTCATGCCGACAGGCATAACTTA
GATATTCGCGGGCTATTCCCACTAATTCGTCCTGCTGGTTTGCGCCAAGATAAATCAGTGCATCTCCTTA
CAAGTTCCTCTGTCTTGTGAAATGAACTGCTGACTGCCCCCCAAGAAAGCCTCCTCATCTCCCAGTTGGC
GGCGGCTGATACACCATCGAAAACCCACGTCCGAACACTTGATACATGTGCCTGAGAAATAGGCCTACGT
CCAAGAGCAAGTCCTTTCTGTGCTCGTCGGAAATTCCTCTCCTGTCAGACGGTCGTGCGCATGTCTTGCG
TTGATGAAGCTAATTCCCGATCTAGTAACATAGATGACACCGCGCGCGATAATTTATCCTAGTTTGCGCG
CTATATTTTGTTTTCTATCGCGTATTAAATGTATAATTGCGGGACTCTAATCATAAAAACCCATCTCATA
AATAACGTCATGCATTACATGTTAATTATTACATGCTTAACGTAATTCAACAGAAATTATATGATAATCA
TCGCAAGACCGGCAACAGGATTCAATCTTAAGAAACTTTATTGCCAAATGTTTGAACGATCGGGGAAATT
CGAGCTCTAGGTTATCACCACTTTGTACAAGAAAGCTGGGTCGAATTCGCCCTTTCAGGGATTCCAGTTC
ACGCCGGATATTTGAACGGGATGCTGGAATCCAGAGGTGGCGGCGGCGGCTTCTGGCACCAGCGGAGCGC
CGAGGATGACATGCTGCTGATGGTACGTCCCGTCTTGCACGGGAAGATAGGTAGACATGGCGTTCACCGC
ATTGCCTCCACCGT
Features (pLannotate 1.2.2; 39 found; start..end, strand, type, name):
   1063..1087    -  protein_bind   attB1: mutant version of attB; recombination site for the Gateway® BP reaction BP Clonase™
   1097..1121    -  CDS            3xFLAG (fragment): three tandem FLAG® epitope tags, followed by an enterokinase cleavage site
   1145..1486    -  promoter       CaMV 35S promoter: strong constitutive promoter from cauliflower mosaic virus
   1977..1997    +  misc_feature   MCS (fragment): pUC18/19 multiple cloning site
   2032..2054    -  protein_bind   lac operator (fragment): The lac repressor binds to the lac operator to inhibit transcription in E. coli. This inhibition can be relieved by adding lactose or isopropyl-β-D-thiogalactopyranoside (IPTG). lac repressor encoded by lacI
   2058..2088    -  promoter       lac promoter: promoter for the E. coli lac operon
   2103..2124    -  protein_bind   CAP binding site: CAP binding activates transcription in the presence of cAMP. E. coli catabolite activator protein
   2137..2227    -  CDS            lacI (fragment): lac repressor; lacI; The lac repressor binds to the lac operator to inhibit transcription in E. coli. This inhibition can be relieved by adding lactose or isopropyl-β-D-thiogalactopyranoside (IPTG).
   2226..2669    -  CDS            M13 gene III (fragment) (sequence partly withheld): pIII; III; minor coat protein
   2673..2925    -  terminator     NOS terminator: nopaline synthase terminator and poly(A) signal
   2932..3138    -  CDS            ocd (fragment): OCD_AGRFC - Experimental evidence at protein level: Swiss-Prot protein existence level 1. Catalyzes the conversion of L-ornithine into L-proline with release of ammonia. Is involved in the utilization of nopaline, a catabolic pathway that proceeds through L-arginine and L-ornithine to L-proline. Nopaline is a predominant opine in plant cells transformed with Ti plasmid pTiC58. From Agrobacterium fabrum (strain C58 / ATCC 33970) (Agrobacterium tumefaciens (strain C58)).
   3145..3294    -  CDS            ble (fragment): BLE_KLEPN - Experimental evidence at protein level: Swiss-Prot protein existence level 1. Binding protein with a strong affinity to the bleomycin family of antibiotics. Binds to CL990; an antimitotic-antibiotic compound. From Klebsiella pneumoniae.
   3315..4109    -  CDS            NeoR/KanR: aminoglycoside phosphotransferase from Tn5; aph(3')-II (or nptII); confers resistance to neomycin, kanamycin, and G418 (Geneticin®)
   4130..4313    -  promoter       NOS promoter: nopaline synthase promoter NOS promoter
   4469..4493    +  misc_feature   RB T-DNA repeat: right border repeat from nopaline C58 T-DNA
   4603..4852    -  CDS            TcR (fragment): tetracycline efflux protein; tetA; confers resistance to tetracycline
   4958..5608    +  CDS            TetR: tetracycline resistance regulatory protein; tetR
   5967..6157    -  rep_origin     ori (fragment): high-copy-number ColE1/pMB1/pBR322/pUC origin of replication
   6289..6398    +  oriT           oriT: incP origin of transfer
   6431..6802    +  CDS            traJ: oriT-recognizing protein; traJ
   6939..7570    +  rep_origin     oriV: incP origin of replication
   7634..7909    +  CDS            klaC (fragment): KLAC_ECOLX - Also known as telB. Protein predicted: Swiss-Prot protein existence level 4. Belongs to the kla operon, which is associated with cryptic tellurite resistance, and IncW plasmid fertility inhibition. From Escherichia coli.
   8105..8254    +  CDS            satA (fragment): STA_BACSU - Also known as yyaR. Experimental evidence at protein level: Swiss-Prot protein existence level 1. Involved in resistance to streptothricin, a broad-spectrum antibiotic produced by streptomycetes. Detoxifies streptothricin via acetylation of the beta amino group of the first beta-lysyl moiety of streptothricin. From Bacillus subtilis (strain 168).
   8263..9030    -  mobile_element IS1: prokaryotic transposable element IS1
   9222..10016   +  CDS            KanR: aminoglycoside phosphotransferase; aphA-3; confers resistance to kanamycin
  10315..11463   +  CDS            trfA: trans-acting replication protein that binds to and activates oriV
  11487..11550   +  CDS            TetR (fragment): tetracycline resistance regulatory protein; tetR
  13059..13083   +  misc_feature   LB T-DNA repeat: left border repeat from nopaline C58 T-DNA
  13137..13267   -  CDS            lacI (fragment): lac repressor; lacI; The lac repressor binds to the lac operator to inhibit transcription in E. coli. This inhibition can be relieved by adding lactose or isopropyl-β-D-thiogalactopyranoside (IPTG).
  13268..13568   -  rep_origin     M13 ori (fragment) (sequence partly withheld): M13 bacteriophage origin of replication; arrow indicates direction of (+) strand synthesis
  13566..13721   -  CDS            lacZα (fragment) (sequence partly withheld): LacZα fragment of β-galactosidase; lacZ fragment
  13859..14203   +  promoter       CaMV 35S promoter: strong constitutive promoter from cauliflower mosaic virus
  14156..14202   +  promoter       minimal CaMV 35S promoter: minimal 35S promoter from cauliflower mosaic virus
  14213..15238   +  CDS            HygR: aminoglycoside phosphotransferase from E. coli; aph(4)-Ia; confers resistance to hygromycin
  15254..15682   +  CDS            nos (fragment): DHNO_AGRT7 - Protein inferred from homology: Swiss-Prot protein existence level 3. From Agrobacterium tumefaciens (strain T37).
  15706..15958   +  terminator     NOS terminator: nopaline synthase terminator and poly(A) signal
  16387..16639   -  terminator     NOS terminator: nopaline synthase terminator and poly(A) signal
  16665..16689   +  protein_bind   attB2: mutant version of attB; recombination site for the Gateway® BP reaction BP Clonase™
  16706..1048    -  CDS            NAM-A1 (across the origin): NAMA1_TRITD - Experimental evidence at transcript level: Swiss-Prot protein existence level 2. Transcription factor of the NAC family associated with the grain protein content (GPC). Accelerates senescence and increases nutrient remobilization from leaves to developing grains. The tetraploid cultivated wheat (T.durum) contains one additional gene coding for a functional protein (NAM-B2) and one extra pseudogene (NAM- B1) (PubMed:17124321). From Triticum turgidum subsp. durum (Durum wheat) (Triticum durum).
