[The description below was written by a language model from this plasmid's Addgene catalogue record and pLannotate feature annotations shown in this document.]
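Description:
pGWB12_TtNAM-B1 is a plant expression binary vector of about 16.8 kb, built on the Gateway-compatible pGWB12 backbone and intended for Agrobacterium-mediated delivery into plant cells. The backbone carries a broad-host-range IncP replication system (oriV with its trans-acting activator trfA) plus oriT and traJ for conjugal transfer. This allows maintenance in both E. coli and Agrobacterium, and a backbone KanR gene provides the kanamycin selection listed for bacteria. Remnants of tetracycline resistance genes, an IS1 element and lac/M13-derived fragments are also annotated and appear to be leftovers from the vector's construction.

The payload lies between the nopaline-type right and left T-DNA border repeats. A CaMV 35S promoter drives a FLAG epitope fused to the N-terminus of the full-length NAM-B1 coding sequence (about 1.2 kb) from wild emmer wheat, Triticum turgidum ssp. dicoccoides, followed by a NOS terminator. The insert is flanked by attB1 and attB2 sites, consistent with its introduction by Gateway recombination. The automated annotation labels the coding sequence by homology as the closely related NAM-A1. It likewise calls the tag a 3xFLAG fragment, whereas the catalogue lists simply FLAG.

NAM-B1, also known as GPC-B1, is a NAC-family transcription factor associated with senescence, nutrient remobilisation and grain protein content. The T-DNA also holds two plant selection cassettes: hygromycin resistance under a second 35S promoter, the marker named in the catalogue, and NOS promoter-driven NeoR/KanR, each with a NOS terminator. The construct provides strong constitutive expression of epitope-tagged NAM-B1 in plants. The associated study of NAC-domain residues needed for protein binding suggests use in detection or interaction assays.
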