Addgene plasmid #124573: pGWB12_TtNAM-B1
Purpose: Expresses full-length TtNAM-B1 with an N-terminal FLAG tag under the 35s promoter.
Depositing lab: Cristobal Uauy. Depositing organization: John Innes Centre. Publication: Conserved residues in the wheat (Triticum aestivum) NAM-A1 NAC domain are required for protein binding and when mutated lead to delayed peduncle and flag leaf senescence. Harrington SA, Overend LE, Cobo N, Borrill P, Uauy C. BMC Plant Biol. 2019 Sep 18;19(1):407. doi: 10.1186/s12870-019-2022-5. PubMed 31533618.
Backbone
  Vector backbone: pGWB12
  Backbone size w/o insert (bp): 15622
  Total vector size (bp): 16840
  Modifications to backbone: N/A
  Vector type: Plant Expression
  Selectable markers: Hygromycin
Growth in bacteria
  Bacterial resistance: Kanamycin, 50 μg/mL
  Growth temperature: 37°C
  Growth strain: DH5alpha
  Copy number: Unknown
Gene/Insert
  Gene/Insert name: TaNAM-B1 (alt name: TaGPC-B1)
  Species: Triticum turgidum ssp. dicoccoides
  Insert size (bp): 1218
  GenBank ID: DQ869673.1
  Promoter: 35s
  Tag / fusion protein: FLAG (N terminal on backbone)
  Cloning method: Gateway Cloning
  Sequencing primers: 5′ ATGGGCAGCTCCGACTCA; 3′ TCAGGGATTCCAGTTCACGCC
Terms and licenses: Academic/Nonprofit Terms; Industry Terms: Not Available to Industry
Depositor comments: Please visit https://www.biorxiv.org/content/10.1101/573881v1 for BioRxiv preprint
How to cite: pGWB12_TtNAM-B1 was a gift from Cristobal Uauy (Addgene plasmid # 124573 ; http://n2t.net/addgene:124573 ; RRID:Addgene_124573)
